>Addgene plasmid #107795 | pSpCAS9n(BB)-2A-puro DNM1, A | addgene full sequence | sequence record 209824 | Addgene Partial NGS Result
GAGGGCCTATTTCCCATGATTCCTTCATATTTGCATATACGATACAAGGCTGTTAGAGAGATAATTGGAA
TTAATTTGACTGTAAACACAAAGATATTAGTACAAAATACGTGACGTAGAAAGTAATAATTTCTTGGGTA
GTTTGCAGTTTTAAAATTATGTTTTAAAATGGACTATCATATGCTTACCGTAACTTGAAAGTATTTCGAT
TTCTTGGCTTTATATATCTTGTGGAAAGGACGAAACACCGACCCCGGGCGGGGCGCGGTTGTTTTAGAGC
TAGAAATAGCAAGTTAAAATAAGGCTAGTCCGTTATCAACTTGAAAAAGTGGCACCGAGTCGGTGCTTTT
TTGTTTTAGAGCTAGAAATAGCAAGTTAAAATAAGGCTAGTCCGTTTTTAGCGCGTGCGCCAATTCTGCA
GACAAATGGCTCTAGAGGTACCCGTTACATAACTTACGGTAAATGGCCCGCCTGGCTGACCGCCCAACGA
CCCCCGCCCATTGACGTCAATAGTAACGCCAATAGGGACTTTCCATTGACGTCAATGGGTGGAGTATTTA
CGGTAAACTGCCCACTTGGCAGTACATCAAGTGTATCATATGCCAAGTACGCCCCCTATTGACGTCAATG
ACGGTAAATGGCCCGCCTGGCATTGTGCCCAGTACATGACCTTATGGGACTTTCCTACTTGGCAGTACAT
CTACGTATTAGTCATCGCTATTACCATGGTCGAGGTGAGCCCCACGTTCTGCTTCACTCTCCCCATCTCC
CCCCCCTCCCCACCCCCAATTTTGTATTTATTTATTTTTTAATTATTTTGTGCAGCGATGGGGGCGGGGG
GGGGGGGGGGGCGCGGGGCGGGGCGGGGCGAGGCGGAGAGGTGCGGCGGCAGCCAATCAGAGCGGCGCGC
TCCGAAAGTTTCCTTTTATGGCGAGGCGGCGGCGGCGGCGGCCCTATAAAAAGCGAAGCGCGCGGCGGGC
GGGAGTCGCTGCGCGCTGCCTTCGCCCCGTGCCCCGCTCCGCCGCCGCCTCGCGCCGCCCGCCCCGGCTC
TGACTGACCGCGTTACTCCCACAGGTGAGCGGGCGGGACGGCCCTTCTCCTCCGGGCTGTAATTAGCTGA
GCAAGAGGTAAGGGTTTAAGGGATGGTTGGTTGGTGGGGTATTAATGTTTAATTACCTGGAGCACCTGCC
TGAAATCACTTTTTTTCAGGTTGGACCGGTGCCACCATGGACTATAAGGACCACGACGGAGACTACAAGG
ATCATGATATTGATTACAAAGACGATGACGATAAGATGGCCCCAAAGAAGAAGCGGAAGGTCGGTATCCA
CGGAGTCCCAGCAGCCGACAAGAAGTACAGCATCGGCCTGGCCATCGGCACCAACTCTGTGGGCTGGGCC
GTGATCACCGACGAGTACAAGGTGCCCAGCAAGAAATTCAAGGTGCTGGGCAACACCGACCGGCACAGCA
TCAAGAAGAACCTGATCGGAGCCCTGCTGTTCGACAGCGGCGAAACAGCCGAGGCCACCCGGCTGAAGAG
AACCGCCAGAAGAAGATACACCAGACGGAAGAACCGGATCTGCTATCTGCAAGAGATCTTCAGCAACGAG
ATGGCCAAGGTGGACGACAGCTTCTTCCACAGACTGGAAGAGTCCTTCCTGGTGGAAGAGGATAAGAAGC
ACGAGCGGCACCCCATCTTCGGCAACATCGTGGACGAGGTGGCCTACCACGAGAAGTACCCCACCATCTA
CCACCTGAGAAAGAAACTGGTGGACAGCACCGACAAGGCCGACCTGCGGCTGATCTATCTGGCCCTGGCC
CACATGATCAAGTTCCGGGGCCACTTCCTGATCGAGGGCGACCTGAACCCCGACAACAGCGACGTGGACA
AGCTGTTCATCCAGCTGGTGCAGACCTACAACCAGCTGTTCGAGGAAAACCCCATCAACGCCAGCGGCGT
GGACGCCAAGGCCATCCTGTCTGCCAGACTGAGCAAGAGCAGACGGCTGGAAAATCTGATCGCCCAGCTG
CCCGGCGAGAAGAAGAATGGCCTGTTCGGCAACCTGATTGCCCTGAGCCTGGGCCTGACCCCCAACTTCA
AGAGCAACTTCGACCTGGCCGAGGATGCCAAACTGCAGCTGAGCAAGGACACCTACGACGACGACCTGGA
CAACCTGCTGGCCCAGATCGGCGACCAGTACGCCGACCTGTTTCTGGCCGCCAAGAACCTGTCCGACGCC
ATCCTGCTGAGCGACATCCTGAGAGTGAACACCGAGATCACCAAGGCCCCCCTGAGCGCCTCTATGATCA
AGAGATACGACGAGCACCACCAGGACCTGACCCTGCTGAAAGCTCTCGTGCGGCAGCAGCTGCCTGAGAA
GTACAAAGAGATTTTCTTCGACCAGAGCAAGAACGGCTACGCCGGCTACATTGACGGCGGAGCCAGCCAG
GAAGAGTTCTACAAGTTCATCAAGCCCATCCTGGAAAAGATGGACGGCACCGAGGAACTGCTCGTGAAGC
TGAACAGAGAGGACCTGCTGCGGAAGCAGCGGACCTTCGACAACGGCAGCATCCCCCACCAGATCCACCT
GGGAGAGCTGCACGCCATTCTGCGGCGGCAGGAAGATTTTTACCCATTCCTGAAGGACAACCGGGAAAAG
ATCGAGAAGATCCTGACCTTCCGCATCCCCTACTACGTGGGCCCTCTGGCCAGGGGAAACAGCAGATTCG
CCTGGATGACCAGAAAGAGCGAGGAAACCATCACCCCCTGGAACTTCGAGGAAGTGGTGGACAAGGGCGC
TTCCGCCCAGAGCTTCATCGAGCGGATGACCAACTTCGATAAGAACCTGCCCAACGAGAAGGTGCTGCCC
AAGCACAGCCTGCTGTACGAGTACTTCACCGTGTATAACGAGCTGACCAAAGTGAAATACGTGACCGAGG
GAATGAGAAAGCCCGCCTTCCTGAGCGGCGAGCAGAAAAAGGCCATCGTGGACCTGCTGTTCAAGACCAA
CCGGAAAGTGACCGTGAAGCAGCTGAAAGAGGACTACTTCAAGAAAATCGAGTGCTTCGACTCCGTGGAA
ATCTCCGGCGTGGAAGATCGGTTCAACGCCTCCCTGGGCACATACCACGATCTGCTGAAAATTATCAAGG
ACAAGGACTTCCTGGACAATGAGGAAAACGAGGACATTCTGGAAGATATCGTGCTGACCCTGACACTGTT
TGAGGACAGAGAGATGATCGAGGAACGGCTGAAAACCTATGCCCACCTGTTCGACGACAAAGTGATGAAG
CAGCTGAAGCGGCGGAGATACACCGGCTGGGGCAGGCTGAGCCGGAAGCTGATCAACGGCATCCGGGACA
AGCAGTCCGGCAAGACAATCCTGGATTTCCTGAAGTCCGACGGCTTCGCCAACAGAAACTTCATGCAGCT
GATCCACGACGACAGCCTGACCTTTAAAGAGGACATCCAGAAAGCCCAGGTGTCCGGCCAGGGCGATAGC
CTGCACGAGCACATTGCCAATCTGGCCGGCAGCCCCGCCATTAAGAAGGGCATCCTGCAGACAGTGAAGG
TGGTGGACGAGCTCGTGAAAGTGATGGGCCGGCACAAGCCCGAGAACATCGTGATCGAAATGGCCAGAGA
GAACCAGACCACCCAGAAGGGACAGAAGAACAGCCGCGAGAGAATGAAGCGGATCGAAGAGGGCATCAAA
GAGCTGGGCAGCCAGATCCTGAAAGAACACCCCGTGGAAAACACCCAGCTGCAGAACGAGAAGCTGTACC
TGTACTACCTGCAGAATGGGCGGGATATGTACGTGGACCAGGAACTGGACATCAACCGGCTGTCCGACTA
CGATGTGGACCATATCGTGCCTCAGAGCTTTCTGAAGGACGACTCCATCGACAACAAGGTGCTGACCAGA
AGCGACAAGAACCGGGGCAAGAGCGACAACGTGCCCTCCGAAGAGGTCGTGAAGAAGATGAAGAACTACT
GGCGGCAGCTGCTGAACGCCAAGCTGATTACCCAGAGAAAGTTCGACAATCTGACCAAGGCCGAGAGAGG
CGGCCTGAGCGAACTGGATAAGGCCGGCTTCATCAAGAGACAGCTGGTGGAAACCCGGCAGATCACAAAG
CACGTGGCACAGATCCTGGACTCCCGGATGAACACTAAGTACGACGAGAATGACAAGCTGATCCGGGAAG
TGAAAGTGATCACCCTGAAGTCCAAGCTGGTGTCCGATTTCCGGAAGGATTTCCAGTTTTACAAAGTGCG
CGAGATCAACAACTACCACCACGCCCACGACGCCTACCTGAACGCCGTCGTGGGAACCGCCCTGATCAAA
AAGTACCCTAAGCTGGAAAGCGAGTTCGTGTACGGCGACTACAAGGTGTACGACGTGCGGAAGATGATCG
CCAAGAGCGAGCAGGAAATCGGCAAGGCTACCGCCAAGTACTTCTTCTACAGCAACATCATGAACTTTTT
CAAGACCGAGATTACCCTGGCCAACGGCGAGATCCGGAAGCGGCCTCTGATCGAGACAAACGGCGAAACC
GGGGAGATCGTGTGGGATAAGGGCCGGGATTTTGCCACCGTGCGGAAAGTGCTGAGCATGCCCCAAGTGA
ATATCGTGAAAAAGACCGAGGTGCAGACAGGCGGCTTCAGCAAAGAGTCTATCCTGCCCAAGAGGAACAG
CGATAAGCTGATCGCCAGAAAGAAGGACTGGGACCCTAAGAAGTACGGCGGCTTCGACAGCCCCACCGTG
GCCTATTCTGTGCTGGTGGTGGCCAAAGTGGAAAAGGGCAAGTCCAAGAAACTGAAGAGTGTGAAAGAGC
TGCTGGGGATCACCATCATGGAAAGAAGCAGCTTCGAGAAGAATCCCATCGACTTTCTGGAAGCCAAGGG
CTACAAAGAAGTGAAAAAGGACCTGATCATCAAGCTGCCTAAGTACTCCCTGTTCGAGCTGGAAAACGGC
CGGAAGAGAATGCTGGCCTCTGCCGGCGAACTGCAGAAGGGAAACGAACTGGCCCTGCCCTCCAAATATG
TGAACTTCCTGTACCTGGCCAGCCACTATGAGAAGCTGAAGGGCTCCCCCGAGGATAATGAGCAGAAACA
GCTGTTTGTGGAACAGCACAAGCACTACCTGGACGAGATCATCGAGCAGATCAGCGAGTTCTCCAAGAGA
GTGATCCTGGCCGACGCTAATCTGGACAAAGTGCTGTCCGCCTACAACAAGCACCGGGATAAGCCCATCA
GAGAGCAGGCCGAGAATATCATCCACCTGTTTACCCTGACCAATCTGGGAGCCCCTGCCGCCTTCAAGTA
CTTTGACACCACCATCGACCGGAAGAGGTACACCAGCACCAAAGAGGTGCTGGACGCCACCCTGATCCAC
CAGAGCATCACCGGCCTGTACGAGACACGGATCGACCTGTCTCAGCTGGGAGGCGACAAAAGGCCGGCGG
CCACGAAAAAGGCCGGCCAGGCAAAAAAGAAAAAGGAATTCGGCAGTGGAGAGGGCAGAGGAAGTCTGCT
AACATGCGGTGACGTCGAGGAGAATCCTGGCCCAATGACCGAGTACAAGCCCACGGTGCGCCTCGCCACC
CGCGACGACGTCCCCAGGGCCGTACGCACCCTCGCCGCCGCGTTCGCCGACTACCCCGCCACGCGCCACA
CCGTCGATCCGGACCGCCACATCGAGCGGGTCACCGAGCTGCAAGAACTCTTCCTCACGCGCGTCGGGCT
CGACATCGGCAAGGTGTGGGTCGCGGACGACGGCGCCGCGGTGGCGGTCTGGACCACGCCGGAGAGCGTC
GAAGCGGGGGCGGTGTTCGCCGAGATCGGCCCGCGCATGGCCGAGTTGAGCGGTTCCCGGCTGGCCGCGC
AGCAACAGATGGAAGGCCTCCTGGCGCCGCACCGGCCCAAGGAGCCCGCGTGGTTCCTGGCCACCGTCGG
CGTCTCGCCCGACCACCAGGGCAAGGGTCTGGGCAGCGCCGTCGTGCTCCCCGGAGTGGAGGCGGCCGAG
CGCGCCGGGGTGCCCGCCTTCCTGGAGACCTCCGCGCCCCACAACCTCCCCTTCTACGAGCGGCTCGGCT
TCACCGTCACCGCCGACGTCGAGGTGCCCGAAGGACCGCGCACCTGGTGCATGACCCGCAAGCCCGGTGC
CTGAGAATTCTAACTAGAGCTCGCTGATCAGCCTCGACTGTGCCTTCTAGTTGCCAGCCATCTGTTGTTT
GCCCCTCCCCCGTGCCTTCCTTGACCCTGGAAGGTGCCACTCCCACTGTCCTTTCCTAATAAAATGAGGA
AATTGCATCGCATTGTCTGAGTAGGTGTCATTCTATTCTGGGGGGTGGGGTGGGGCAGGACAGCAAGGGG
GAGGATTGGGAAGAGAATAGCAGGCATGCTGGGGAGCGGCCGCAGGAACCCCTAGTGATGGAGTTGGCCA
CTCCCTCTCTGCGCGCTCGCTCGCTCACTGAGGCCGGGCGACCAAAGGTCGCCCGACGCCCGGGCTTTGC
CCGGGCGGCCTCAGTGAGCGAGCGAGCGCGCAGCTGCCTGCAGGGGCGCCTGATGCGGTATTTTCTCCTT
ACGCATCTGTGCGGTATTTCACACCGCATA
[95 nt withheld, positions 6611-6705]
T
[46 nt withheld, positions 6707-6752]
C
[141 nt withheld, positions 6754-6894]
CCTTTGACGTTGGAGTCCACGTTCTTT
[37 nt withheld, positions 6922-6958]
ACTCTATCTCGGGCTATTCTTTTGATTTATAAGGGATTTTGCCGATTTCGGTCTATTGGTTAAAAAATGA
GCTGATTTAACAAAAATTTAACGCGAATTTTAACAAAATATTAACGTTTACAATTTTATGGTGCACTCTC
AGTACAATCTGCTCTGATGCCGCATAGTTAAGCCAGCCCCGACACCCGCCAACACCCGCTGACGCGCCCT
GACGGGCTTGTCTGCTCCCGGCATCCGCTTACAGACAAGCTGTGACCGTCTCCGGGAGCTGCATGTGTCA
GAGGTTTTCACCGTCATCACCGAAACGCGCGAGACGAAAGGGCCTCGTGATACGCCTATTTTTATAGGTT
AATGTCATGATAATAATGGTTTCTTAGACGTCAGGTGGCACTTTTCGGGGAAATGTGCGCGGAACCCCTA
TTTGTTTATTTTTCTAAATACATTCAAATATGTATCCGCTCATGAGACAATAACCCTGATAAATGCTTCA
ATAATATTGAAAAAGGAAGAGTATGAGTATTCAACATTTCCGTGTCGCCCTTATTCCCTTTTTTGCGGCA
TTTTGCCTTCCTGTTTTTGCTCACCCAGAAACGCTGGTGAAAGTAAAAGATGCTGAAGATCAGTTGGGTG
CACGAGTGGGTTACATCGAACTGGATCTCAACAGCGGTAAGATCCTTGAGAGTTTTCGCCCCGAAGAACG
TTTTCCAATGATGAGCACTTTTAAAGTTCTGCTATGTGGCGCGGTATTATCCCGTATTGACGCCGGGCAA
GAGCAACTCGGTCGCCGCATACACTATTCTCAGAATGACTTGGTTGAGTACTCACCAGTCACAGAAAAGC
ATCTTACGGATGGCATGACAGTAAGAGAATTATGCAGTGCTGCCATAACCATGAGTGATAACACTGCGGC
CAACTTACTTCTGACAACGATCGGAGGACCGAAGGAGCTAACCGCTTTTTTGCACAACATGGGGGATCAT
GTAACTCGCCTTGATCGTTGGGAACCGGAGCTGAATGAAGCCATACCAAACGACGAGCGTGACACCACGA
TGCCTGTAGCAATGGCAACAACGTTGCGCAAACTATTAACTGGCGAACTACTTACTCTAGCTTCCCGGCA
ACAATTAATAGACTGGATGGAGGCGGATAAAGTTGCAGGACCACTTCTGCGCTCGGCCCTTCCGGCTGGC
TGGTTTATTGCTGATAAATCTGGAGCCGGTGAGCGTGGAAGCCGCGGTATCATTGCAGCACTGGGGCCAG
ATGGTAAGCCCTCCCGTATCGTAGTTATCTACACGACGGGGAGTCAGGCAACTATGGATGAACGAAATAG
ACAGATCGCTGAGATAGGTGCCTCACTGATTAAGCATTGGTAACTGTCAGACCAAGTTTACTCATATATA
CTTTAGATTGATTTAAAACTTCATTTTTAATTTAAAAGGATCTAGGTGAAGATCCTTTTTGATAATCTCA
TGACCAAAATCCCTTAACGTGAGTTTTCGTTCCACTGAGCGTCAGACCCCGTAGAAAAGATCAAAGGATC
TTCTTGAGATCCTTTTTTTCTGCGCGTAATCTGCTGCTTGCAAACAAAAAAACCACCGCTACCAGCGGTG
GTTTGTTTGCCGGATCAAGAGCTACCAACTCTTTTTCCGAAGGTAACTGGCTTCAGCAGAGCGCAGATAC
CAAATACTGTTCTTCTAGTGTAGCCGTAGTTAGGCCACCACTTCAAGAACTCTGTAGCACCGCCTACATA
CCTCGCTCTGCTAATCCTGTTACCAGTGGCTGCTGCCAGTGGCGATAAGTCGTGTCTTACCGGGTTGGAC
TCAAGACGATAGTTACCGGATAAGGCGCAGCGGTCGGGCTGAACGGGGGGTTCGTGCACACAGCCCAGCT
TGGAGCGAACGACCTACACCGAACTGAGATACCTACAGCGTGAGCTATGAGAAAGCGCCACGCTTCCCGA
AGGGAGAAAGGCGGACAGGTATCCGGTAAGCGGCAGGGTCGGAACAGGAGAGCGCACGAGGGAGCTTCCA
GGGGGAAACGCCTGGTATCTTTATAGTCCTGTCGGGTTTCGCCACCTCTGACTTGAGCGTCGATTTTTGT
GATGCTCGTCAGGGGGGCGGAGCCTATGGAAAAACGCCAGCAACGCGGCCTTTTTACGGTTCCTGGCCTT
TTGCTGGCCTTTTGCTCACATGT
Features (pLannotate 1.2.2; 19 found; start..end, strand, type, name):
      1..241     +  promoter       U6 promoter: RNA polymerase III promoter for human U6 snRNA
    271..346     +  misc_RNA       gRNA scaffold: guide RNA scaffold for the Streptococcus pyogenes CRISPR/Cas9 system
    353..396     +  misc_RNA       gRNA scaffold (fragment): guide RNA scaffold for the Streptococcus pyogenes CRISPR/Cas9 system
    443..728     +  enhancer       CMV enhancer: human cytomegalovirus immediate early enhancer; contains an 18-bp deletion relative to the standard CMV enhancer
    730..981     +  promoter       chicken β-actin promoter: contains a 21-bp deletion relative to the standard chicken β-actin promoter
    982..1209    +  intron         hybrid intron: hybrid between chicken β-actin (CBA) and minute virus of mice (MMV) introns (Gray et al., 2011)
   1347..3062    +  CDS            Cas9(N): N-terminal portion of Streptococcus pyogenes Cas9 (Zetsche et al., 2015)
   2949..5447    +  CDS            Cas9(C): C-terminal portion of Streptococcus pyogenes Cas9 (Zetsche et al., 2015)
   5448..5495    +  CDS            nucleoplasmin NLS: bipartite nuclear localization signal from nucleoplasmin
   5565..6164    +  CDS            PuroR (fragment): puromycin N-acetyltransferase; pac from Streptomyces; confers resistance to puromycin
   6198..6309    +  polyA_signal   bGH poly(A) signal: bovine growth hormone polyadenylation signal
   6414..6554    +  repeat_region  AAV2 ITR: inverted terminal repeat of adeno-associated virus serotype 2 inverted
   6559..6610    -  misc_feature   bom (fragment): basis of mobility region from pBR322
   6629..7084    +  rep_origin     f1 ori (sequence partly withheld): f1 bacteriophage origin of replication; arrow indicates direction of (+) strand synthesis
   7085..7134    -  misc_feature   bom (fragment): basis of mobility region from pBR322
   7236..7271    -  CDS            rop (fragment): Rop protein, which maintains plasmids at low copy number; rop
   7366..7470    +  promoter       AmpR promoter: bla
   7471..8331    +  CDS            AmpR: β-lactamase; bla; confers resistance to ampicillin, carbenicillin, and related antibiotics
   8502..9090    +  rep_origin     ori: high-copy-number ColE1/pMB1/pBR322/pUC origin of replication
