[The description below was written by a language model from this plasmid's Addgene catalogue record and pLannotate feature annotations shown in this document.]
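Description:
pSpCAS9n(BB)-2A-puro DNM1, A is an all-in-one mammalian CRISPR expression plasmid carrying a 20-nt guide RNA directed at the human DNM1 (dynamin-1) locus, deposited as a gRNA vector for knock-in gene editing. It is built on a Cas9-2A-puromycin backbone of about 9.2 kb. The construct name indicates the Cas9n nickase form, whereas the backbone field also cites PX459, which conventionally denotes the wild-type nuclease version. The feature table does not resolve which variant is present. The "A" suffix, together with a nickase designation, would be consistent with one member of a paired-guide set, but the record does not state this.

The guide was inserted at the BbsI cloning sites downstream of the human U6 RNA polymerase III promoter and immediately upstream of the Streptococcus pyogenes gRNA scaffold, so a complete single guide RNA is transcribed. The annotation also shows a second, partial scaffold fragment directly after the first. A separate Pol II cassette uses the CMV enhancer, chicken β-actin promoter and a hybrid intron to drive S. pyogenes Cas9 (annotated as overlapping N- and C-terminal portions that together span the full coding region). Cas9 is fused to a nucleoplasmin nuclear localization signal and followed, per the construct name, by a 2A peptide and puromycin N-acetyltransferase. The cassette ends in the bGH polyadenylation signal. This arrangement lets transfected cells be enriched by puromycin selection. An AAV2 ITR remnant and an f1 origin lie in the backbone. Propagation in E. coli relies on a high-copy ColE1/pUC-type origin and ampicillin resistance. The depositor notes that the plasmid was created by DNA assembly in yeast, and the annotated sequence is described as a partial NGS result.
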