Addgene plasmid #107795: pSpCAS9n(BB)-2A-puro DNM1, A
Purpose: gRNA vector for knock-in gene editing at human DNM1 locus
Depositing lab: Sandra Schmid. Depositing organization: University of Texas Southwestern Medical Center. Publication: A noncanonical role for dynamin-1 in regulating early stages of clathrin-mediated endocytosis in non-neuronal cells. Srinivasan S, Burckhardt CJ, Bhave M, Chen Z, Chen PH, Wang X, Danuser G, Schmid SL. PLoS Biol. 2018 Apr 18;16(4):e2005377. doi: 10.1371/journal.pbio.2005377. eCollection 2018 Apr. PubMed 29668686.
Backbone
  Vector backbone: PX459, pSpCAS9n(BB)-2A-puro
  Backbone manufacturer: Feng Zhang (Addgene plasmid # 48139)
  Backbone size w/o insert (bp): 9200
  Vector type: Mammalian Expression, CRISPR
  Selectable markers: Puromycin
Growth in bacteria
  Bacterial resistance: Ampicillin, 100 μg/mL
  Growth temperature: 37°C
  Growth strain: DH5alpha
  Copy number: High Copy
Gene/Insert
  Gene/Insert name: gRNA targeting human DNM1
  gRNA/shRNA sequence: ACCCCGGGCGGGGCGCGGTT
  Species: H. sapiens (human), Synthetic
  Insert size (bp): 20
  Cloning method: Restriction Enzyme; 5′ cloning site Bbsl1 (unknown if destroyed); 3′ cloning site Bbsl1 (unknown if destroyed)
  Sequencing primers: 5′ U6
Terms and licenses: Academic/Nonprofit Terms; Industry Terms: Not Available to Industry
Depositor comments: Created using DNA assembly in yeast
How to cite: pSpCAS9n(BB)-2A-puro DNM1, A was a gift from Sandra Schmid (Addgene plasmid # 107795 ; http://n2t.net/addgene:107795 ; RRID:Addgene_107795)
